>Addgene plasmid #144000 | TFORF2174 | addgene full sequence | sequence record 400537 | Addgene NGS Result
TTAATGTAGTCTTATGCAATACTCTTGTAGTCTTGCAACATGGTAACGATGAGTTAGCAACATGCCTTAC
AAGGAGAGAAAAAGCACCGTGCATGCCGATTGGTGGAAGTAAGGTGGTACGATCGTGCCTTATTAGGAAG
GCAACAGACGGGTCTGACATGGATTGGACGAACCACTGAATTGCCGCATTGCAGAGATATTGTATTTAAG
TGCCTAGCTCGATACATAAACGGGTCTCTCTGGTTAGACCAGATCTGAGCCTGGGAGCTCTCTGGCTAAC
TAGGGAACCCACTGCTTAAGCCTCAATAAAGCTTGCCTTGAGTGCTTCAAGTAGTGTGTGCCCGTCTGTT
GTGTGACTCTGGTAACTAGAGATCCCTCAGACCCTTTTAGTCAGTGTGGAAAATCTCTAGCAGTGGCGCC
CGAACAGGGACTTGAAAGCGAAAGGGAAACCAGAGGAGCTCTCTCGACGCAGGACTCGGCTTGCTGAAGC
GCGCACGGCAAGAGGCGAGGGGCGGCGACTGGTGAGTACGCCAAAAATTTTGACTAGCGGAGGCTAGAAG
GAGAGAGATGGGTGCGAGAGCGTCAGTATTAAGCGGGGGAGAATTAGATCGCGATGGGAAAAAATTCGGT
TAAGGCCAGGGGGAAAGAAAAAATATAAATTAAAACATATAGTATGGGCAAGCAGGGAGCTAGAACGATT
CGCAGTTAATCCTGGCCTGTTAGAAACATCAGAAGGCTGTAGACAAATACTGGGACAGCTACAACCATCC
CTTCAGACAGGATCAGAAGAACTTAGATCATTATATAATACAGTAGCAACCCTCTATTGTGTGCATCAAA
GGATAGAGATAAAAGACACCAAGGAAGCTTTAGACAAGATAGAGGAAGAGCAAAACAAAAGTAAGACCAC
CGCACAGCAAGCGGCCGCTGATCTTCAGACCTGGAGGAGGAGATATGAGGGACAATTGGAGAAGTGAATT
ATATAAATATAAAGTAGTAAAAATTGAACCATTAGGAGTAGCACCCACCAAGGCAAAGAGAAGAGTGGTG
CAGAGAGAAAAAAGAGCAGTGGGAATAGGAGCTTTGTTCCTTGGGTTCTTGGGAGCAGCAGGAAGCACTA
TGGGCGCAGCGTCAATGACGCTGACGGTACAGGCCAGACAATTATTGTCTGGTATAGTGCAGCAGCAGAA
CAATTTGCTGAGGGCTATTGAGGCGCAACAGCATCTGTTGCAACTCACAGTCTGGGGCATCAAGCAGCTC
CAGGCAAGAATCCTGGCTGTGGAAAGATACCTAAAGGATCAACAGCTCCTGGGGATTTGGGGTTGCTCTG
GAAAACTCATTTGCACCACTGCTGTGCCTTGGAATGCTAGTTGGAGTAATAAATCTCTGGAACAGATTTG
GAATCACACGACCTGGATGGAGTGGGACAGAGAAATTAACAATTACACAAGCTTAATACACTCCTTAATT
GAAGAATCGCAAAACCAGCAAGAAAAGAATGAACAAGAATTATTGGAATTAGATAAATGGGCAAGTTTGT
GGAATTGGTTTAACATAACAAATTGGCTGTGGTATATAAAATTATTCATAATGATAGTAGGAGGCTTGGT
AGGTTTAAGAATAGTTTTTGCTGTACTTTCTATAGTGAATAGAGTTAGGCAGGGATATTCACCATTATCG
TTTCAGACCCACCTCCCAACCCCGAGGGGACCCATGCATTGCATCTCAATTAGTCAGCAACCAGGTGTGG
AAAGTCCCCAGGCTCCCCAGCAGGCAGAAGTATGCAAAGCATGCGTCTCAATTAGTCAGCAACCATAGTC
CCGCCCCTAACTCCGCCCATCCCGCCCCTAACTCCGCCCAGTTCCGCCCATTCTCCGCCCCATGGCTGAC
TAATTTTTTTTATTTATGCAGAGGCCGAGGCCGCCTCGGCCTCTGAGCTATTCCAGAAGTAGTGAGGAGG
CTTTTTTGGAGGCCTAGGCTTTTGCAAAAAGCTTTCTAGAGGTACCACCGGAGCTTACCATGACCGAGTA
CAAGCCCACGGTGCGCCTCGCCACCCGCGACGACGTCCCCAGGGCCGTACGCACCCTCGCCGCCGCGTTC
GCCGACTACCCCGCCACGCGCCACACCGTCGATCCGGACCGCCACATCGAGCGGGTCACCGAGCTGCAAG
AACTCTTCCTCACGCGCGTCGGGCTCGACATCGGCAAGGTGTGGGTCGCGGACGACGGCGCCGCCGTGGC
GGTCTGGACCACGCCGGAGAGCGTCGAAGCGGGGGCGGTGTTCGCCGAGATCGGCCCGCGCATGGCCGAG
TTGAGCGGTTCCCGGCTGGCCGCGCAGCAACAGATGGAAGGCCTCCTGGCGCCGCACCGGCCCAAGGAGC
CCGCGTGGTTCCTGGCCACCGTCGGCGTCTCGCCCGACCACCAGGGCAAGGGTCTGGGCAGCGCCGTCGT
GCTCCCCGGAGTGGAGGCGGCCGAGCGCGCCGGGGTGCCCGCCTTCCTGGAGACCTCCGCGCCCCGCAAC
CTCCCCTTCTACGAGCGGCTCGGCTTCACCGTCACCGCCGACGTCGAGGTGCCCGAAGGACCGCGCACCT
GGTGCATGACCCGCAAGCCCGGTGCCAGTTAACGAATTCTAGATCTTGAGACAAATGGCAGTATTCATCC
ACAATTTTAAAAGAAAAGGGGGGATTGGGGGGTACAGTGCAGGGGAAAGAATAGTAGACATAATAGCAAC
AGACATACAAACTAAAGAATTACAAAAACAAATTACAAAAATTCAAAATTTTCGGGTTTATTACAGGGAC
AGCAGAGATCCACTTTGGCGCCGGCTCGAGGCCTGCAGGTGCAAAGATGGATAAAGTTTTAAACAGAGAG
GAATCTTTGCAGCTAATGGACCTTCTAGGTCTTGAAAGGAGTGGGAATTGGCTCCGGTGCCCGTCAGTGG
GCAGAGCGCACATCGCCCACAGTCCCCGAGAAGTTGGGGGGAGGGGTCGGCAATTGAACCGGTGCCTAGA
GAAGGTGGCGCGGGGTAAACTGGGAAAGTGATGTCGTGTACTGGCTCCGCCTTTTTCCCGAGGGTGGGGG
AGAACCGTATATAAGTGCAGTAGTCGCCGTGAACGTTCTTTTTCGCAACGGGTTTGCCGCCAGAACACAG
GTAAGTGCCGTGTGTGGTTCCCGCGGGCCTGGCCTCTTTACGGGTTATGGCCCTTGCGTGCCTTGAATTA
CTTCCACCTGGCTGCAGTACGTGATTCTTGATCCCGAGCTTCGGGTTGGAAGTGGGTGGGAGAGTTCGAG
GCCTTGCGCTTAAGGAGCCCCTTCGCCTCGTGCTTGAGTTGAGGCCTGGCCTGGGCGCTGGGGCCGCCGC
GTGCGAATCTGGTGGCACCTTCGCGCCTGTCTCGCTGCTTTCGATAAGTCTCTAGCCATTTAAAATTTTT
GATGACCTGCTGCGACGCTTTTTTTCTGGCAAGATAGTCTTGTAAATGCGGGCCAAGATCTGCACACTGG
TATTTCGGTTTTTGGGGCCGCGGGCGGCGACGGGGCCCGTGCGTCCCAGCGCACATGTTCGGCGAGGCGG
GGCCTGCGAGCGCGGCCACCGAGAATCGGACGGGGGTAGTCTCAAGCTGGCCGGCCTGCTCTGGTGCCTG
GCCTCGCGCCGCCGTGTATCGCCCCGCCCTGGGCGGCAAGGCTGGCCCGGTCGGCACCAGTTGCGTGAGC
GGAAAGATGGCCGCTTCCCGGCCCTGCTGCAGGGAGCTCAAAATGGAGGACGCGGCGCTCGGGAGAGCGG
GCGGGTGAGTCACCCACACAAAGGAAAAGGGCCTTTCCGTCCTCAGCCGTCGCTTCATGTGACTCCACGG
AGTACCGGGCGCCGTCCAGGCACCTCGATTAGTTCTCGAGCTTTTGGAGTACGTCGTCTTTAGGTTGGGG
GGAGGGGTTTTATGCGATGGAGTTTCCCCACACTGAGTGGGTGGAGACTGAAGTTAGGCCAGCTTGGCAC
TTGATGTAATTCTCCTTGGAATTTGCCCTTTTTGAGTTTGGATCTTGGTTCATTCTCAAGCCTCAGACAG
TGGTTCAAAGTTTTTTTCTTCCATTTCAGGTGTCGTGAGGCTAGCACCGCCACCATGGCGGCGGCCGCCC
TGAGGGACCCCGCTCAGGTTCCTGTGGCTGCAGACTTGCTTACAGACCATGAGGAGCAGGGCTATGTGAC
CTTTGAGGATGTGGCTGTCTACTTCTCCCAGGAGGAATGGAGATTGCTTGATGACGCTCAGAGGCTCCTC
TACCGCAATGTGATGCTGGAGAACTTTACACTTCTGGCCTCTCTGGGACTTGCATCTTCCAAGACCCATG
AAATAACCCAGCTGGAGTCATGGGAGGAGCCCTTCATGCCTGCTTGGGAAGTTGTGACTTCAGCCATACC
GAGAGGTTGTTGGCATGGAGCCGAGGCTGAGGAGGCTCCTGAGCAGATTGCTTCTGTAGGACTGCTCAGT
TCAAACATTCAGCAACACCAGAAGCAGCACTGTGGAGAGAAACCCTTAAAAAGACAAGAGGGCAGGGTCC
CAGTTTTGAGGAGTTGCAAAGTTCACCTATCAGAGAAGTCCTTGCAAAGCAGGGAGGTTGGGAAGGCCCT
CCTGATCAGCTCAGGTGTTCTCAAGCACCAGGTGACTCACACAGGAGAGAAGTCACATAGGAGCTCCAAA
AGTAGGGAGGCCTTTCATGCTGGAAAAAGGCATTACAAATGCAGTGAATGTGGGAAAGCCTTTGGTCAGA
AATATTTACTTGTTCAGCACCAGAGACTACATGCTGGGAAAAAGACGTATGAATGCAGTGAATGTGGGAA
GTTATTTAGAGATATGTCCAACCTTTTTATACACCAAATAGTTCACACTGGAGAAAGGCCTTACGGGTGT
AGTAACTGTGGAAAATCCTTTAGCCGTAATGCTCACCTCATTGAACACCAGAGAGTTCACACTGGAGAAA
AGCCTTTTACATGCAGTGAATGTGGAAAAGCTTTCAGGCATAATTCCACACTTGTTCAGCATCACAAAAT
CCACACTGGAGTAAGGCCTTATGAGTGCAGTGAATGTGGAAAATTGTTTAGTTTCAACTCCAGCCTCATG
AAACATCAGAGAATTCACACTGGAGAAAGACCTTATAAGTGCAGTGAATGTGGAAAATTCTATAGCCACA
AGTCCAACCTTATCAAACATTGGCGTGTTCATACTGGAGAAAGGCCTTACAAGTGCAGCGACTGTGGGAA
ATTTTTTACCCAATGCTCAAGCCTCATGCAACATCAAAAAGTTCACACTGGAGAAAAGCCTTTTAAGTGC
AATGAATGTGGGAGATTCTTTAGAGAGAATTCCACCCTAGTTAGACATCAGAGGGTTCACACTGGAGCAA
AGCCTTATGAGTGCAGGGAATGTGGGAAATTTTTTAGCCAAAGCTCAACCCTCATGCAACATCGAAAAGT
TCACATTGGAGAAAAGCCTTTTAAGTGCAATGAATGTGGGAGATTGTTTAGAGAGAATTCCAGCCTTGTT
AAACATCAGAGGGTTCACACTGGAGCAAAGCCTTATGAGTGCAGGGAATGTGGGAAGTTTTTTCGCCACA
ACTCCAGTCTTTTTAAACATCGAAGGATTCACACTGGAGAAATGCAGTAGTAATGAACTAGTCCGTAACT
TGAAAGTATTTCGATTTCTTGGCTTTATATATCTTGTGGAAAGGACGAAGTAACTGCGTGGAGCGAGTTA
GCACGCGTTAAGTCGACAATCAACCTCTGGATTACAAAATTTGTGAAAGATTGACTGGTATTCTTAACTA
TGTTGCTCCTTTTACGCTATGTGGATACGCTGCTTTAATGCCTTTGTATCATGCTATTGCTTCCCGTATG
GCTTTCATTTTCTCCTCCTTGTATAAATCCTGGTTGCTGTCTCTTTATGAGGAGTTGTGGCCCGTTGTCA
GGCAACGTGGCGTGGTGTGCACTGTGTTTGCTGACGCAACCCCCACTGGTTGGGGCATTGCCACCACCTG
TCAGCTCCTTTCCGGGACTTTCGCTTTCCCCCTCCCTATTGCCACGGCGGAACTCATCGCCGCCTGCCTT
GCCCGCTGCTGGACAGGGGCTCGGCTGTTGGGCACTGACAATTCCGTGGTGTTGTCGGGGAAATCATCGT
CCTTTCCTTGGCTGCTCGCCTGTGTTGCCACCTGGATTCTGCGCGGGACGTCCTTCTGCTACGTCCCTTC
GGCCCTCAATCCAGCGGACCTTCCTTCCCGCGGCCTGCTGCCGGCTCTGCGGCCTCTTCCGCGTCTTCGC
CTTCGCCCTCAGACGAGTCGGATCTCCCTTTGGGCCGCCTCCCCGCGTCGACTTTAAGACCAATGACTTA
CAAGGCAGCTGTAGATCTTAGCCACTTTTTAAAAGAAAAGGGGGGACTGGAAGGGCTAATTCACTCCCAA
CGAAGACAAGATCTGCTTTTTGCTTGTACTGGGTCTCTCTGGTTAGACCAGATCTGAGCCTGGGAGCTCT
CTGGCTAACTAGGGAACCCACTGCTTAAGCCTCAATAAAGCTTGCCTTGAGTGCTTCAAGTAGTGTGTGC
CCGTCTGTTGTGTGACTCTGGTAACTAGAGATCCCTCAGACCCTTTTAGTCAGTGTGGAAAATCTCTAGC
AGTACGTATAGTAGTTCATGTCATCTTATTATTCAGTATTTATAACTTGCAAAGAAATGAATATCAGAGA
GTGAGAGGAACTTGTTTATTGCAGCTTATAATGGTTACAAATAAAGCAATAGCATCACAAATTTCACAAA
TAAAGCATTTTTTTCACTGCATTCTAGTTGTGGTTTGTCCAAACTCATCAATGTATCTTATCATGTCTGG
CTCTAGCTATCCCGCCCCTAACTCCGCCCATCCCGCCCCTAACTCCGCCCAGTTCCGCCCATTCTCCGCC
CCATGGCTGACTAATTTTTTTTATTTATGCAGAGGCCGAGGCCGCCTCGGCCTCTGAGCTATTCCAGAAG
TAGTGAGGAGGCTTTTTTGGAGGCCTAGGGACGTACCCAATTCGCCCTATAGTGAGTCGTATTACGCGCG
CTCACTGGCCGTCGTTTTACAACGTCGTGACTGGGAAAACCCTGGCGTTACCCAACTTAATCGCCTTGCA
GCACATCCCCCTTTCGCCAGCTGGCGTAATAGCGAAGAGGCCCGCACCGATCGCCCTTCCCAACAGTTGC
GCAGCCTGAATGGCGAATGGG
[124 nt withheld, positions 7232-7355]
C
[91 nt withheld, positions 7357-7447]
A
[49 nt withheld, positions 7449-7497]
CCTTTGACGTTGGAGTCCACGTTCTTT
[37 nt withheld, positions 7525-7561]
ACCCTATCTCGGTCTATTCTTTTGATTTATAAGGGATTTTGCCGATTTCGGCCTATTGGTTAAAAAATGA
GCTGATTTAACAAAAATTTAACGCGAATTTTAACAAAATATTAACGCTTACAATTTAGGTGGCACTTTTC
GGGGAAATGTGCGCGGAACCCCTATTTGTTTATTTTTCTAAATACATTCAAATATGTATCCGCTCATGAG
ACAATAACCCTGATAAATGCTTCAATAATATTGAAAAAGGAAGAGTATGAGTATTCAACATTTCCGTGTC
GCCCTTATTCCCTTTTTTGCGGCATTTTGCCTTCCTGTTTTTGCTCACCCAGAAACGCTGGTGAAAGTAA
AAGATGCTGAAGATCAGTTGGGTGCACGAGTGGGTTACATCGAACTGGATCTCAACAGCGGTAAGATCCT
TGAGAGTTTTCGCCCCGAAGAACGTTTTCCAATGATGAGCACTTTTAAAGTTCTGCTATGTGGCGCGGTA
TTATCCCGTATTGACGCCGGGCAAGAGCAACTCGGTCGCCGCATACACTATTCTCAGAATGACTTGGTTG
AGTACTCACCAGTCACAGAAAAGCATCTTACGGATGGCATGACAGTAAGAGAATTATGCAGTGCTGCCAT
AACCATGAGTGATAACACTGCGGCCAACTTACTTCTGACAACGATCGGAGGACCGAAGGAGCTAACCGCT
TTTTTGCACAACATGGGGGATCATGTAACTCGCCTTGATCGTTGGGAACCGGAGCTGAATGAAGCCATAC
CAAACGACGAGCGTGACACCACGATGCCTGTAGCAATGGCAACAACGTTGCGCAAACTATTAACTGGCGA
ACTACTTACTCTAGCTTCCCGGCAACAATTAATAGACTGGATGGAGGCGGATAAAGTTGCAGGACCACTT
CTGCGCTCGGCCCTTCCGGCTGGCTGGTTTATTGCTGATAAATCTGGAGCCGGTGAGCGTGGGTCTCGCG
GTATCATTGCAGCACTGGGGCCAGATGGTAAGCCCTCCCGTATCGTAGTTATCTACACGACGGGGAGTCA
GGCAACTATGGATGAACGAAATAGACAGATCGCTGAGATAGGTGCCTCACTGATTAAGCATTGGTAACTG
TCAGACCAAGTTTACTCATATATACTTTAGATTGATTTAAAACTTCATTTTTAATTTAAAAGGATCTAGG
TGAAGATCCTTTTTGATAATCTCATGACCAAAATCCCTTAACGTGAGTTTTCGTTCCACTGAGCGTCAGA
CCCCGTAGAAAAGATCAAAGGATCTTCTTGAGATCCTTTTTTTCTGCGCGTAATCTGCTGCTTGCAAACA
AAAAAACCACCGCTACCAGCGGTGGTTTGTTTGCCGGATCAAGAGCTACCAACTCTTTTTCCGAAGGTAA
CTGGCTTCAGCAGAGCGCAGATACCAAATACTGTTCTTCTAGTGTAGCCGTAGTTAGGCCACCACTTCAA
GAACTCTGTAGCACCGCCTACATACCTCGCTCTGCTAATCCTGTTACCAGTGGCTGCTGCCAGTGGCGAT
AAGTCGTGTCTTACCGGGTTGGACTCAAGACGATAGTTACCGGATAAGGCGCAGCGGTCGGGCTGAACGG
GGGGTTCGTGCACACAGCCCAGCTTGGAGCGAACGACCTACACCGAACTGAGATACCTACAGCGTGAGCT
ATGAGAAAGCGCCACGCTTCCCGAAGGGAGAAAGGCGGACAGGTATCCGGTAAGCGGCAGGGTCGGAACA
GGAGAGCGCACGAGGGAGCTTCCAGGGGGAAACGCCTGGTATCTTTATAGTCCTGTCGGGTTTCGCCACC
TCTGACTTGAGCGTCGATTTTTGTGATGCTCGTCAGGGGGGCGGAGCCTATGGAAAAACGCCAGCAACGC
GGCCTTTTTACGGTTCCTGGCCTTTTGCTGGCCTTTTGCTCACATGTTCTTTCCTGCGTTATCCCCTGAT
TCTGTGGATAACCGTATTACCGCCTTTGAGTGAGCTGATACCGCTCGCCGCAGCCGAACGACCGAGCGCA
GCGAGTCAGTGAGCGAGGAAGCGGAAGAGCGCCCAATACGCAAACCGCCTCTCCCCGCGCGTTGGCCGAT
TCATTAATGCAGCTGGCACGACAGGTTTCCCGACTGGAAAGCGGGCAGTGAGCGCAACGCAATTAATGTG
AGTTAGCTCACTCATTAGGCACCCCAGGCTTTACACTTTATGCTTCCGGCTCGTATGTTGTGTGGAATTG
TGAGCGGATAACAATTTCACACAGGAAACAGCTATGACCATGATTACGCCAAGCGCGCAATTAACCCTCA
CTAAAGGGAACAAAAGCTGGAGCTGCAAGC
Features (pLannotate 1.2.2; 31 found; start..end, strand, type, name):
      5..231     +  promoter       RSV promoter: Rous sarcoma virus enhancer/promoter
    232..412     +  LTR            5' LTR (truncated): truncated 5' long terminal repeat (LTR) from HIV-1
    459..584     +  misc_feature   HIV-1 Ψ: packaging signal of human immunodeficiency virus type 1
    568..931     +  CDS            HIV-1 gag (fragment): gag protein from human immunodeficiency virus 1; gag
   1077..1310    +  misc_feature   RRE: The Rev response element (RRE) of HIV-1 allows for Rev-dependent mRNA export from the nucleus to the cytoplasm.
   1687..1713    +  CDS            Rev (fragment): human immunodeficiency virus 1 (HIV-1) Rev protein; rev; enhances nuclear export of unspliced and incompletely spliced viral mRNAs
   1720..1743    +  promoter       SV40 promoter (fragment): SV40 early promoter
   1744..1815    +  promoter       SV40 promoter (fragment): SV40 enhancer and early promoter
   1839..1974    +  rep_origin     SV40 ori: SV40 origin of replication
   2020..2616    +  CDS            PuroR (fragment): puromycin N-acetyltransferase; pac from Streptomyces; confers resistance to puromycin
   2665..2782    +  misc_feature   cPPT/CTS: central polypurine tract and central termination sequence of HIV-1
   2847..2913    +  CDS            small t antigen (fragment): SV40 (simian virus 40) small t antigen
   2920..4098    +  promoter       EF-1α promoter: strong constitutive promoter for human elongation factor EF-1α
   4115..4789    +  CDS            ZNF419 (fragment): ZN419_HUMAN - Also known as ZNF419A. Experimental evidence at protein level: Swiss-Prot protein existence level 1. May be involved in transcriptional regulation. From Homo sapiens (Human).
   5663..5716    +  promoter       U6 promoter (fragment): RNA polymerase III promoter for human U6 snRNA
   5758..6346    +  misc_feature   WPRE: woodchuck hepatitis virus posttranscriptional regulatory element
   6397..6416    +  misc_feature   cPPT/CTS (fragment): central polypurine tract and central termination sequence of HIV-1
   6418..6651    +  LTR            3' LTR (ΔU3): self-inactivating 3' long terminal repeat (LTR) from HIV-1
   6729..6850    +  polyA_signal   SV40 poly(A) signal: SV40 polyadenylation signal
   6890..7025    +  rep_origin     SV40 ori: SV40 origin of replication
   7046..7064    -  promoter       T7 promoter: promoter for bacteriophage T7 RNA polymerase
   7072..7227    +  CDS            lacZα (fragment): LacZα fragment of β-galactosidase; lacZ fragment
   7232..7660    +  rep_origin     f1 ori (sequence partly withheld): f1 bacteriophage origin of replication; arrow indicates direction of (+) strand synthesis
   7713..7817    +  promoter       AmpR promoter: bla
   7818..8678    +  CDS            AmpR: β-lactamase; bla; confers resistance to ampicillin, carbenicillin, and related antibiotics
   8849..9437    +  rep_origin     ori: high-copy-number ColE1/pMB1/pBR322/pUC origin of replication
   9620..9712    +  CDS            lacI (fragment): lac repressor; lacI; The lac repressor binds to the lac operator to inhibit transcription in E. coli. This inhibition can be relieved by adding lactose or isopropyl-β-D-thiogalactopyranoside (IPTG).
   9725..9746    +  protein_bind   CAP binding site: CAP binding activates transcription in the presence of cAMP. E. coli catabolite activator protein
   9761..9791    +  promoter       lac promoter: promoter for the E. coli lac operon
   9799..9815    +  protein_bind   lac operator: The lac repressor binds to the lac operator to inhibit transcription in E. coli. This inhibition can be relieved by adding lactose or isopropyl-β-D-thiogalactopyranoside (IPTG). lac repressor encoded by lacI
   9860..9878    +  promoter       T3 promoter: promoter for bacteriophage T3 RNA polymerase
