[The description below was written by a language model from this plasmid's Addgene catalogue record and pLannotate feature annotations shown in this document.]
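Description:
TFORF2174 is a third-generation-style, self-inactivating lentiviral expression plasmid built on the pLX_TRC317 backbone and carrying the human zinc-finger transcription factor gene ZNF419 (also known as ZNF419A). It belongs to a barcoded transcription factor ORF collection in which each clone carries a unique 24-bp barcode, so that the factor delivered to a given cell can be identified in pooled overexpression screens. In bacteria it is maintained through a high-copy ColE1/pUC-type origin and an ampicillin resistance gene. An f1 origin and remnants of a lac/lacZα cloning region flanked by T7 and T3 promoters are also present. The depositor warns that the plasmid can recombine, as is common for LTR-containing vectors.

The viral cassette begins with an RSV promoter fused to a truncated HIV-1 5' LTR, which drives Tat-independent transcription of the genomic RNA in packaging cells. This is followed by the Ψ packaging signal with a gag fragment and the Rev response element for nuclear export. An SV40 early promoter/origin drives puromycin N-acetyltransferase for selection of transduced mammalian cells, and a cPPT/CTS element aids nuclear import of the provirus. The EF-1α promoter then drives constitutive expression of the synthesized ZNF419 ORF. The automated annotation matches only the first part of the roughly 1.6 kb insert to the reference protein, possibly reflecting the particular isoform cloned. The barcode itself is not annotated. A WPRE downstream enhances transcript stability and expression, and the ΔU3 3' LTR inactivates the integrated LTR promoter, with an SV40 polyadenylation signal beyond it. The 9,901 nt sequence record agrees with the stated backbone and insert sizes.
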