Addgene plasmid #144000: TFORF2174
Purpose: Lentiviral vector for overexpressing transcription factor ORFs with unique 24-bp barcodes. Barcodes facilitate identification of transcription factors in pooled screens.
Depositing lab: Feng Zhang. Depositing organization: Broad Institute. Publication: A transcription factor atlas of directed differentiation. Joung J, Ma S, Tay T, Geiger-Schuller KR, Kirchgatterer PC, Verdine VK, Guo B, Arias-Garcia MA, Allen WE, Singh A, Kuksenko O, Abudayyeh OO, Gootenberg JS, Fu Z, Macrae RK, Buenrostro JD, Regev A, Zhang F. Cell. 2023 Jan 5;186(1):209-229.e26. doi: 10.1016/j.cell.2022.11.026. PubMed 36608654.
Backbone
  Vector backbone: pLX_TRC317
  Backbone manufacturer: Broad Institute Genetic Perturbation Platform
  Backbone size w/o insert (bp): 8264
  Vector type: Mammalian Expression, Lentiviral
  Selectable markers: Puromycin
Growth in bacteria
  Bacterial resistance: Ampicillin, 100 μg/mL
  Growth temperature: 37°C
  Growth strain: NEB Stable
  Copy number: High Copy
Gene/Insert
  Gene/Insert name: ZNF419
  Species: H. sapiens (human)
  Insert size (bp): 1637
  Entrez Gene: ZNF419 (a.k.a. ZNF419A, FLJ23233)
  Promoter: EF1a
  Cloning method: Unknown
  Sequencing primers: 5′ GGGTGGAGACTGAAGTTAGGCCAG; 3′ CACATAGCGTAAAAGGAGCAACATAG
Terms and licenses: Academic/Nonprofit Terms; Industry Terms: Not Available to Industry
Depositor comments: NM_001098491,ENST00000424930 . The transcription factor ORF portion of this plasmid was synthesized by Genewiz. Please test multiple small colonies in case of plasmid recombination. To make this collection available in a timely manner, a portion of this collection was not fully sequenced by Addgene. If an Addgene verified full plasmid sequence is not available, please contact us prior to placing an order to request the full sequence.
How to cite: TFORF2174 was a gift from Feng Zhang (Addgene plasmid # 144000 ; http://n2t.net/addgene:144000 ; RRID:Addgene_144000)
