>Addgene plasmid #144000 | TFORF2174 | depositor partial sequence | sequence record 284124 | Insert
ACCGCCACCATGGCGGCGGCCGCCCTGAGGGACCCCGCTCAGGTTCCTGTGGCTGCAGACTTGCTTACAG
ACCATGAGGAGCAGGGCTATGTGACCTTTGAGGATGTGGCTGTCTACTTCTCCCAGGAGGAATGGAGATT
GCTTGATGACGCTCAGAGGCTCCTCTACCGCAATGTGATGCTGGAGAACTTTACACTTCTGGCCTCTCTG
GGACTTGCATCTTCCAAGACCCATGAAATAACCCAGCTGGAGTCATGGGAGGAGCCCTTCATGCCTGCTT
GGGAAGTTGTGACTTCAGCCATACCGAGAGGTTGTTGGCATGGAGCCGAGGCTGAGGAGGCTCCTGAGCA
GATTGCTTCTGTAGGACTGCTCAGTTCAAACATTCAGCAACACCAGAAGCAGCACTGTGGAGAGAAACCC
TTAAAAAGACAAGAGGGCAGGGTCCCAGTTTTGAGGAGTTGCAAAGTTCACCTATCAGAGAAGTCCTTGC
AAAGCAGGGAGGTTGGGAAGGCCCTCCTGATCAGCTCAGGTGTTCTCAAGCACCAGGTGACTCACACAGG
AGAGAAGTCACATAGGAGCTCCAAAAGTAGGGAGGCCTTTCATGCTGGAAAAAGGCATTACAAATGCAGT
GAATGTGGGAAAGCCTTTGGTCAGAAATATTTACTTGTTCAGCACCAGAGACTACATGCTGGGAAAAAGA
CGTATGAATGCAGTGAATGTGGGAAGTTATTTAGAGATATGTCCAACCTTTTTATACACCAAATAGTTCA
CACTGGAGAAAGGCCTTACGGGTGTAGTAACTGTGGAAAATCCTTTAGCCGTAATGCTCACCTCATTGAA
CACCAGAGAGTTCACACTGGAGAAAAGCCTTTTACATGCAGTGAATGTGGAAAAGCTTTCAGGCATAATT
CCACACTTGTTCAGCATCACAAAATCCACACTGGAGTAAGGCCTTATGAGTGCAGTGAATGTGGAAAATT
GTTTAGTTTCAACTCCAGCCTCATGAAACATCAGAGAATTCACACTGGAGAAAGACCTTATAAGTGCAGT
GAATGTGGAAAATTCTATAGCCACAAGTCCAACCTTATCAAACATTGGCGTGTTCATACTGGAGAAAGGC
CTTACAAGTGCAGCGACTGTGGGAAATTTTTTACCCAATGCTCAAGCCTCATGCAACATCAAAAAGTTCA
CACTGGAGAAAAGCCTTTTAAGTGCAATGAATGTGGGAGATTCTTTAGAGAGAATTCCACCCTAGTTAGA
CATCAGAGGGTTCACACTGGAGCAAAGCCTTATGAGTGCAGGGAATGTGGGAAATTTTTTAGCCAAAGCT
CAACCCTCATGCAACATCGAAAAGTTCACATTGGAGAAAAGCCTTTTAAGTGCAATGAATGTGGGAGATT
GTTTAGAGAGAATTCCAGCCTTGTTAAACATCAGAGGGTTCACACTGGAGCAAAGCCTTATGAGTGCAGG
GAATGTGGGAAGTTTTTTCGCCACAACTCCAGTCTTTTTAAACATCGAAGGATTCACACTGGAGAAATGC
AGTAGTAATGAACTAGTCCGTAACTTGAAAGTATTTCGATTTCTTGGCTTTATATATCTTGTGGAAAGGA
CGAAGTAACTGCGTGGAGCGAGTTAGC
