>Addgene plasmid #144000 | TFORF2174 | depositor partial sequence | sequence record 284125 | Barcode
AGTAACTGCGTGGAGCGAGTTAGC
